LOCUS       Exported 14628 bp ds-DNA circular SYN 12-MAY-2021
DEFINITION  2nd generation lentiviral vector expressing a KRAB-dCas9 fusion
            protein and GFP.
ACCESSION   .
VERSION     .
KEYWORDS    TRE-KRAB-dCas9-IRES-GFP
SOURCE      synthetic DNA construct
  ORGANISM  synthetic DNA construct
REFERENCE   1 (bases 1 to 14628)
  AUTHORS   Fulco CP, Munschauer M, Anyoha R, Munson G, Grossman SR, Perez EM,
            Kane M, Cleary B, Lander ES, Engreitz JM
  TITLE     Systematic mapping of functional enhancer-promoter connections with
            CRISPR interference.
  JOURNAL   Science. 2016 Sep 29. pii: aag2445.
  PUBMED    27708057
REFERENCE   2 (bases 1 to 14628)
  AUTHORS   .
  TITLE     Direct Submission
  JOURNAL   Exported May 12, 2021 from SnapGene Server 1.1.58
            http://www.snapgene.com
FEATURES             Location/Qualifiers
     source          1..14628
                     /organism="synthetic DNA construct"
                     /mol_type="other DNA"
     primer_bind     complement(21..40)
                     /label=Amp-R
                     /note="Ampicillin resistance gene, reverse primer"
     rep_origin      834..1422
                     /direction=RIGHT
                     /label=ori
                     /note="high-copy-number ColE1/pMB1/pBR322/pUC origin of
                     replication"
     primer_bind     1323..1342
                     /label=pBR322ori-F
                     /note="pBR322 origin, forward primer"
     primer_bind     1576..1593
                     /label=L4440
                     /note="L4440 vector, forward primer"
     primer_bind     complement(1663..1683)
                     /label=pBABE 3'
                     /note="SV40 enhancer, reverse primer for pBABE vectors"
     promoter        1668..1997
                     /label=SV40 promoter
                     /note="SV40 enhancer and early promoter"
     rep_origin      1848..1983
                     /label=SV40 ori
                     /note="SV40 origin of replication"
     primer_bind     1910..1929
                     /label=SV40pro-F
                     /note="SV40 promoter/origin, forward primer"
     intron          3131..3196
                     /label=small t intron
                     /note="SV40 (simian virus 40) small t antigen intron"
     CDS             3326..3346
                     /codon_start=1
                     /product="nuclear localization signal of SV40 (simian virus
                     40) large T antigen"
                     /label=SV40 NLS
                     /translation="PKKKRKV"
     polyA_signal    3771..3905
                     /label=SV40 poly(A) signal
                     /note="SV40 polyadenylation signal"
     primer_bind     complement(3808..3827)
                     /label=SV40pA-R
                     /note="SV40 polyA, reverse primer"
     primer_bind     3862..3881
                     /label=EBV-rev
                     /note="SV40 polyA terminator, reverse primer"
     LTR             4073..4706
                     /label=3' LTR
                     /note="3' long terminal repeat (LTR) from HIV-1"
     misc_feature    4753..4878
                     /label=HIV-1 Psi
                     /note="packaging signal of human immunodeficiency virus
                     type 1"
     misc_feature    5375..5608
                     /label=RRE
                     /note="The Rev response element (RRE) of HIV-1 allows for
                     Rev-dependent mRNA export from the nucleus to the
                     cytoplasm."
     CDS             5793..5837
                     /codon_start=1
                     /product="antigenic peptide corresponding to amino acids
                     655 to 669 of the HIV envelope protein gp41 (Lutje Hulsik
                     et al., 2013)"
                     /label=gp41 peptide
                     /note="recognized by the 2H10 single-chain llama nanobody"
                     /translation="KNEQELLELDKWASL"
     misc_feature    6122..6239
                     /label=cPPT/CTS
                     /note="central polypurine tract and central termination
                     sequence of HIV-1"
     promoter        6301..6650
                     /label=TRE3GV promoter
                     /note="3rd-generation Tet-responsive promoter that can be
                     activated by binding of Tet-On(R) 3G, optimized for
                     retroviral and lentiviral vectors"
     protein_bind    6309..6327
                     /gene="tetO"
                     /label=tet operator
                     /bound_moiety="tetracycline repressor TetR"
                     /note="bacterial operator O2 for the tetR and tetA genes"
     protein_bind    6345..6363
                     /gene="tetO"
                     /label=tet operator
                     /bound_moiety="tetracycline repressor TetR"
                     /note="bacterial operator O2 for the tetR and tetA genes"
     protein_bind    6381..6399
                     /gene="tetO"
                     /label=tet operator
                     /bound_moiety="tetracycline repressor TetR"
                     /note="bacterial operator O2 for the tetR and tetA genes"
     protein_bind    6417..6435
                     /gene="tetO"
                     /label=tet operator
                     /bound_moiety="tetracycline repressor TetR"
                     /note="bacterial operator O2 for the tetR and tetA genes"
     protein_bind    6453..6471
                     /gene="tetO"
                     /label=tet operator
                     /bound_moiety="tetracycline repressor TetR"
                     /note="bacterial operator O2 for the tetR and tetA genes"
     protein_bind    6489..6507
                     /gene="tetO"
                     /label=tet operator
                     /bound_moiety="tetracycline repressor TetR"
                     /note="bacterial operator O2 for the tetR and tetA genes"
     protein_bind    6525..6543
                     /gene="tetO"
                     /label=tet operator
                     /bound_moiety="tetracycline repressor TetR"
                     /note="bacterial operator O2 for the tetR and tetA genes"
     primer_bind     6589..6613
                     /label=LNCX
                     /note="Human CMV promoter, forward primer"
     CDS             6732..6917
                     /codon_start=1
                     /product="Kruppel-associated box (KRAB) transcriptional
                     repression domain from the human zinc finger protein ZNF10
                     (Margolin et al., 1994)"
                     /label=KRAB
                     /translation="RTLVTFKDVFVDFTREEWKLLDTAQQIVYRNVMLENYKNLVSLGY
                     QLTKPDVILRLEKGEEP"
     CDS             6939..11042
                     /codon_start=1
                     /product="catalytically dead mutant of the Cas9
                     endonuclease from the Streptococcus pyogenes Type II
                     CRISPR/Cas system"
                     /label=dCas9
                     /note="RNA-guided DNA-binding protein that lacks
                     endonuclease activity due to the D10A mutation in the RuvC
                     catalytic domain and the H840A mutation in the HNH
                     catalytic domain"
                     /translation="MDKKYSIGLAIGTNSVGWAVITDEYKVPSKKFKVLGNTDRHSIKK
                     NLIGALLFDSGETAEATRLKRTARRRYTRRKNRICYLQEIFSNEMAKVDDSFFHRLEES
                     FLVEEDKKHERHPIFGNIVDEVAYHEKYPTIYHLRKKLVDSTDKADLRLIYLALAHMIK
                     FRGHFLIEGDLNPDNSDVDKLFIQLVQTYNQLFEENPINASGVDAKAILSARLSKSRRL
                     ENLIAQLPGEKKNGLFGNLIALSLGLTPNFKSNFDLAEDAKLQLSKDTYDDDLDNLLAQ
                     IGDQYADLFLAAKNLSDAILLSDILRVNTEITKAPLSASMIKRYDEHHQDLTLLKALVR
                     QQLPEKYKEIFFDQSKNGYAGYIDGGASQEEFYKFIKPILEKMDGTEELLVKLNREDLL
                     RKQRTFDNGSIPHQIHLGELHAILRRQEDFYPFLKDNREKIEKILTFRIPYYVGPLARG
                     NSRFAWMTRKSEETITPWNFEEVVDKGASAQSFIERMTNFDKNLPNEKVLPKHSLLYEY
                     FTVYNELTKVKYVTEGMRKPAFLSGEQKKAIVDLLFKTNRKVTVKQLKEDYFKKIECFD
                     SVEISGVEDRFNASLGTYHDLLKIIKDKDFLDNEENEDILEDIVLTLTLFEDREMIEER
                     LKTYAHLFDDKVMKQLKRRRYTGWGRLSRKLINGIRDKQSGKTILDFLKSDGFANRNFM
                     QLIHDDSLTFKEDIQKAQVSGQGDSLHEHIANLAGSPAIKKGILQTVKVVDELVKVMGR
                     HKPENIVIEMARENQTTQKGQKNSRERMKRIEEGIKELGSQILKEHPVENTQLQNEKLY
                     LYYLQNGRDMYVDQELDINRLSDYDVDAIVPQSFLKDDSIDNKVLTRSDKNRGKSDNVP
                     SEEVVKKMKNYWRQLLNAKLITQRKFDNLTKAERGGLSELDKAGFIKRQLVETRQITKH
                     VAQILDSRMNTKYDENDKLIREVKVITLKSKLVSDFRKDFQFYKVREINNYHHAHDAYL
                     NAVVGTALIKKYPKLESEFVYGDYKVYDVRKMIAKSEQEIGKATAKYFFYSNIMNFFKT
                     EITLANGEIRKRPLIETNGETGEIVWDKGRDFATVRKVLSMPQVNIVKKTEVQTGGFSK
                     ESILPKRNSDKLIARKKDWDPKKYGGFDSPTVAYSVLVVAKVEKGKSKKLKSVKELLGI
                     TIMERSSFEKNPIDFLEAKGYKEVKKDLIIKLPKYSLFELENGRKRMLASAGELQKGNE
                     LALPSKYVNFLYLASHYEKLKGSPEDNEQKQLFVEQHKHYLDEIIEQISEFSKRVILAD
                     ANLDKVLSAYNKHRDKPIREQAENIIHLFTLTNLGAPAAFKYFDTTIDRKRYTSTKEVL
                     DATLIHQSITGLYETRIDLSQLGGD"
     CDS             11046..11072
                     /codon_start=1
                     /product="HA (human influenza hemagglutinin) epitope tag"
                     /label=HA
                     /translation="YPYDVPDYA"
     CDS             11091..11111
                     /codon_start=1
                     /product="nuclear localization signal of SV40 (simian virus
                     40) large T antigen"
                     /label=SV40 NLS
                     /translation="PKKKRKV"
     CDS             11118..11138
                     /codon_start=1
                     /product="nuclear localization signal of SV40 (simian virus
                     40) large T antigen"
                     /label=SV40 NLS
                     /translation="PKKKRKV"
     misc_feature    11237..11789
                     /label=IRES
                     /note="internal ribosome entry site (IRES) of the
                     encephalomyocarditis virus (EMCV)"
     primer_bind     complement(11381..11398)
                     /label=IRES reverse
                     /note="IRES internal ribosome entry site, reverse primer.
                     Also called pCDH-rev"
     primer_bind     11608..11627
                     /label=IRES-F
                     /note="IRES internal ribosome entry site, forward primer"
     CDS             11801..12520
                     /codon_start=1
                     /product="the original enhanced GFP (Yang et al., 1996)"
                     /label=EGFP
                     /note="mammalian codon-optimized"
                     /translation="MVSKGEELFTGVVPILVELDGDVNGHKFSVSGEGEGDATYGKLTL
                     KFICTTGKLPVPWPTLVTTLTYGVQCFSRYPDHMKQHDFFKSAMPEGYVQERTIFFKDD
                     GNYKTRAEVKFEGDTLVNRIELKGIDFKEDGNILGHKLEYNYNSHNVYIMADKQKNGIK
                     ANFKIRHNIEDGSVQLADHYQQNTPIGDGPVLLPDNHYLSTQSALSKDPNEKRDHMVLL
                     EFVTAAGITLGMDELYK"
     primer_bind     complement(11846..11867)
                     /label=EGFP-N
                     /note="EGFP, reverse primer"
     primer_bind     complement(12107..12126)
                     /label=EXFP-R
                     /note="For distinguishing EGFP variants, reverse primer"
     primer_bind     12454..12475
                     /label=EGFP-C
                     /note="EGFP, forward primer"
     misc_feature    12564..13152
                     /label=WPRE
                     /note="woodchuck hepatitis virus posttranscriptional
                     regulatory element"
     primer_bind     complement(12617..12637)
                     /label=WPRE-R
                     /note="WPRE, reverse primer"
     CDS             complement(13035..13046)
                     /codon_start=1
                     /product="Factor Xa recognition and cleavage site"
                     /label=Factor Xa site
                     /translation="IEGR"
     primer_bind     complement(13155..13171)
                     /label=KS primer
                     /note="common sequencing primer, one of multiple similar
                     variants"
     primer_bind     complement(13156..13172)
                     /label=pBluescriptKS
                     /note="For pBluescript vector"
     LTR             13262..13495
                     /label=3' LTR (Delta-U3)
                     /note="self-inactivating 3' long terminal repeat (LTR) from
                     HIV-1"
     promoter        complement(13520..13538)
                     /label=SP6 promoter
                     /note="promoter for bacteriophage SP6 RNA polymerase"
     primer_bind     complement(13521..13538)
                     /label=SP6
                     /note="SP6 promoter, forward primer"
     primer_bind     complement(13828..13847)
                     /label=pBRrevBam
                     /note="pBR322 vectors, tet region, downstream of BamHI,
                     reverse primer"
     primer_bind     complement(14061..14080)
                     /label=pRS-marker
                     /note="pRS vectors, use to sequence yeast selectable
                     marker"
     primer_bind     14180..14202
                     /label=pGEX 3'
                     /note="pGEX vectors, reverse primer"
     primer_bind     complement(14240..14258)
                     /label=pBRforEco
                     /note="pBR322 vectors, upsteam of EcoRI site, forward
                     primer"
     promoter        14326..14430
                     /gene="bla"
                     /label=AmpR promoter
     CDS             14431..663
                     /codon_start=1
                     /gene="bla"
                     /product="beta-lactamase"
                     /label=AmpR
                     /note="confers resistance to ampicillin, carbenicillin, and
                     related antibiotics"
                     /translation="MSIQHFRVALIPFFAAFCLPVFAHPETLVKVKDAEDQLGARVGYI
                     ELDLNSGKILESFRPEERFPMMSTFKVLLCGAVLSRIDAGQEQLGRRIHYSQNDLVEYS
                     PVTEKHLTDGMTVRELCSAAITMSDNTAANLLLTTIGGPKELTAFLHNMGDHVTRLDRW
                     EPELNEAIPNDERDTTMPVAMATTLRKLLTGELLTLASRQQLIDWMEADKVAGPLLRSA
                     LPAGWFIADKSGAGERGSRGIIAALGPDGKPSRIVVIYTTGSQATMDERNRQIAEIGAS
                     LIKHW"
ORIGIN
        1 atgagcactt ttaaagttct gctatgtggc gcggtattat cccgtattga cgccgggcaa
       61 gagcaactcg gtcgccgcat acactattct cagaatgact tggttgagta ctcaccagtc
      121 acagaaaagc atcttacgga tggcatgaca gtaagagaat tatgcagtgc tgccataacc
      181 atgagtgata acactgcggc caacttactt ctgacaacga tcggaggacc gaaggagcta
      241 accgcttttt tgcacaacat gggggatcat gtaactcgcc ttgatcgttg ggaaccggag
      301 ctgaatgaag ccataccaaa cgacgagcgt gacaccacga tgcctgtagc aatggcaaca
      361 acgttgcgca aactattaac tggcgaacta cttactctag cttcccggca acaattaata
      421 gactggatgg aggcggataa agttgcagga ccacttctgc gctcggccct tccggctggc
      481 tggtttattg ctgataaatc tggagccggt gagcgtgggt ctcgcggtat cattgcagca
      541 ctggggccag atggtaagcc ctcccgtatc gtagttatct acacgacggg gagtcaggca
      601 actatggatg aacgaaatag acagatcgct gagataggtg cctcactgat taagcattgg
      661 taactgtcag accaagttta ctcatatata ctttagattg atttaaaact tcatttttaa
      721 tttaaaagga tctaggtgaa gatccttttt gataatctca tgaccaaaat cccttaacgt
      781 gagttttcgt tccactgagc gtcagacccc gtagaaaaga tcaaaggatc ttcttgagat
      841 cctttttttc tgcgcgtaat ctgctgcttg caaacaaaaa aaccaccgct accagcggtg
      901 gtttgtttgc cggatcaaga gctaccaact ctttttccga aggtaactgg cttcagcaga
      961 gcgcagatac caaatactgt tcttctagtg tagccgtagt taggccacca cttcaagaac
     1021 tctgtagcac cgcctacata cctcgctctg ctaatcctgt taccagtggc tgctgccagt
     1081 ggcgataagt cgtgtcttac cgggttggac tcaagacgat agttaccgga taaggcgcag
     1141 cggtcgggct gaacgggggg ttcgtgcaca cagcccagct tggagcgaac gacctacacc
     1201 gaactgagat acctacagcg tgagctatga gaaagcgcca cgcttcccga agggagaaag
     1261 gcggacaggt atccggtaag cggcagggtc ggaacaggag agcgcacgag ggagcttcca
     1321 gggggaaacg cctggtatct ttatagtcct gtcgggtttc gccacctctg acttgagcgt
     1381 cgatttttgt gatgctcgtc aggggggcgg agcctatgga aaaacgccag caacgcggcc
     1441 tttttacggt tcctggcctt ttgctggcct tttgctcaca tgttctttcc tgcgttatcc
     1501 cctgattctg tggataaccg tattaccgcc tttgagtgag ctgataccgc tcgccgcagc
     1561 cgaacgaccg agcgcagcga gtcagtgagc gaggaagcgg aagagcgccc aatacgcaaa
     1621 ccgcctctcc ccgcgcgttg gccgattcat taatgcagct gtggaatgtg tgtcagttag
     1681 ggtgtggaaa gtccccaggc tccccagcag gcagaagtat gcaaagcatg catctcaatt
     1741 agtcagcaac caggtgtgga aagtccccag gctccccagc aggcagaagt atgcaaagca
     1801 tgcatctcaa ttagtcagca accatagtcc cgcccctaac tccgcccatc ccgcccctaa
     1861 ctccgcccag ttccgcccat tctccgcccc atggctgact aatttttttt atttatgcag
     1921 aggccgaggc cgcctcggcc tctgagctat tccagaagta gtgaggaggc ttttttggag
     1981 gcctaggctt ttgcaaaaag cttggacaca agacaggctt gcgagatatg tttgagaata
     2041 ccactttatc ccgcgtcagg gagaggcagt gcgtaaaaag acgcggactc atgtgaaata
     2101 ctggttttta gtgcgccaga tctctataat ctcgcgcaac ctattttccc ctcgaacact
     2161 ttttaagccg tagataaaca ggctgggaca cttcacatga gcgaaaaata catcgtcacc
     2221 tgggacatgt tgcagatcca tgcacgtaaa ctcgcaagcc gactgatgcc ttctgaacaa
     2281 tggaaaggca ttattgccgt aagccgtggc ggtctgtacc gggtgcgtta ctggcgcgtg
     2341 aactgggtat tcgtcatgtc gataccgttt gtatttccag ctacgatcac gacaaccagc
     2401 gcgagcttaa agtgctgaaa cgcgcagaag gcgatggcga aggcttcatc gttattgatg
     2461 acctggtgga taccggtggt actgcggttg cgattcgtga aatgtatcca aaagcgcact
     2521 ttgtcaccat cttcgcaaaa ccggctggtc gtccgctggt tgatgactat gttgttgata
     2581 tcccgcaaga tacctggatt gaacagccgt gggatatggg cgtcgtattc gtcccgccaa
     2641 tctccggtcg ctaatctttt caacgcctgg cactgccggg cgttgttctt tttaacttca
     2701 ggcgggttac aatagtttcc agtaagtatt ctggaggctg catccatgac acaggcaaac
     2761 ctgagcgaaa ccctgttcaa accccgcttt aaacatcctg aaacctcgac gctagtccgc
     2821 cgctttaatc acggcgcaca accgcctgtg cagtcggccc ttgatggtaa aaccatccct
     2881 cactggtatc gcatgattaa ccgtctgatg tggatctggc gcggcattga cccacgcgaa
     2941 atcctcgacg tccaggcacg tattgtgatg agcgatgccg aacgtaccga cgatgattta
     3001 tacgatacgg tgattggcta ccgtggcggc aactggattt atgagtgggc cccggatctt
     3061 tgtgaaggaa ccttacttct gtggtgtgac ataattggac aaactaccta cagagattta
     3121 aagctctaag gtaaatataa aatttttaag tgtataatgt gttaaactac tgattctaat
     3181 tgtttgtgta ttttagattc caacctatgg aactgatgaa tgggagcagt ggtggaatgc
     3241 ctttaatgag gaaaacctgt tttgctcaga agaaatgcca tctagtgatg atgaggctac
     3301 tgctgactct caacattcta ctcctccaaa aaagaagaga aaggtagaag accccaagga
     3361 ctttccttca gaattgctaa gttttttgag tcatgctgtg tttagtaata gaactcttgc
     3421 ttgctttgct atttacacca caaaggaaaa agctgcactg ctatacaaga aaattatgga
     3481 aaaatattct gtaaccttta taagtaggca taacagttat aatcataaca tactgttttt
     3541 tcttactcca cacaggcata gagtgtctgc tattaataac tatgctcaaa aattgtgtac
     3601 ctttagcttt ttaatttgta aaggggttaa taaggaatat ttgatgtata gtgccttgac
     3661 tagagatcat aatcagccat accacatttg tagaggtttt acttgcttta aaaaacctcc
     3721 cacacctccc cctgaacctg aaacataaaa tgaatgcaat tgttgttgtt aacttgttta
     3781 ttgcagctta taatggttac aaataaagca atagcatcac aaatttcaca aataaagcat
     3841 ttttttcact gcattctagt tgtggtttgt ccaaactcat caatgtatct tatcatgtct
     3901 ggatcaactg gataactcaa gctaaccaaa atcatcccaa acttcccacc ccatacccta
     3961 ttaccactgc caattacctg tggtttcatt tactctaaac ctgtgattcc tctgaattat
     4021 tttcatttta aagaaattgt atttgttaaa tatgtactac aaacttagta gttggaaggg
     4081 ctaattcact cccaaagaag acaagatatc cttgatctgt ggatctacca cacacaaggc
     4141 tacttccctg attagcagaa ctacacacca gggccagggg tcagatatcc actgaccttt
     4201 ggatggtgct acaagctagt accagttgag ccagataagg tagaagaggc caataaagga
     4261 gagaacacca gcttgttaca ccctgtgagc ctgcatggga tggatgaccc ggagagagaa
     4321 gtgttagagt ggaggtttga cagccgccta gcatttcatc acgtggcccg agagctgcat
     4381 ccggagtact tcaagaactg ctgatatcga gcttgctaca agggactttc cgctggggac
     4441 tttccaggga ggcgtggcct gggcgggact ggggagtggc gagccctcag atcctgcata
     4501 taagcagctg ctttttgcct gtactgggtc tctctggtta gaccagatct gagcctggga
     4561 gctctctggc taactaggga acccactgct taagcctcaa taaagcttgc cttgagtgct
     4621 tcaagtagtg tgtgcccgtc tgttgtgtga ctctggtaac tagagatccc tcagaccctt
     4681 ttagtcagtg tggaaaatct ctagcagtgg cgcccgaaca gggacttgaa agcgaaaggg
     4741 aaaccagagg agctctctcg acgcaggact cggcttgctg aagcgcgcac ggcaagaggc
     4801 gaggggcggc gactggtgag tacgccaaaa attttgacta gcggaggcta gaaggagaga
     4861 gatgggtgcg agagcgtcag tattaagcgg gggagaatta gatcgcgatg ggaaaaaatt
     4921 cggttaaggc cagggggaaa gaaaaaatat aaattaaaac atatagtatg ggcaagcagg
     4981 gagctagaac gattcgcagt taatcctggc ctgttagaaa catcagaagg ctgtagacaa
     5041 atactgggac agctacaacc atcccttcag acaggatcag aagaacttag atcattatat
     5101 aatacagtag caaccctcta ttgtgtgcat caaaggatag agataaaaga caccaaggaa
     5161 gctttagaca agatagagga agagcaaaac aaaagtaaga ccaccgcaca gcaagcggcc
     5221 ggccgctgat cttcagacct ggaggaggag atatgaggga caattggaga agtgaattat
     5281 ataaatataa agtagtaaaa attgaaccat taggagtagc acccaccaag gcaaagagaa
     5341 gagtggtgca gagagaaaaa agagcagtgg gaataggagc tttgttcctt gggttcttgg
     5401 gagcagcagg aagcactatg ggcgcagcgt caatgacgct gacggtacag gccagacaat
     5461 tattgtctgg tatagtgcag cagcagaaca atttgctgag ggctattgag gcgcaacagc
     5521 atctgttgca actcacagtc tggggcatca agcagctcca ggcaagaatc ctggctgtgg
     5581 aaagatacct aaaggatcaa cagctcctgg ggatttgggg ttgctctgga aaactcattt
     5641 gcaccactgc tgtgccttgg aatgctagtt ggagtaataa atctctggaa cagatttgga
     5701 atcacacgac ctggatggag tgggacagag aaattaacaa ttacacaagc ttaatacact
     5761 ccttaattga agaatcgcaa aaccagcaag aaaagaatga acaagaatta ttggaattag
     5821 ataaatgggc aagtttgtgg aattggttta acataacaaa ttggctgtgg tatataaaat
     5881 tattcataat gatagtagga ggcttggtag gtttaagaat agtttttgct gtactttcta
     5941 tagtgaatag agttaggcag ggatattcac cattatcgtt tcagacccac ctcccaaccc
     6001 cgaggggacc cgacaggccc gaaggaatag aagaagaagg tggagagaga gacagagaca
     6061 gatccattcg attagtgaac ggatctcgac ggtatcgcca aatggcagta ttcatccaca
     6121 attttaaaag aaaagggggg attggggggt acagtgcagg ggaaagaata gtagacataa
     6181 tagcaacaga catacaaact aaagaattac aaaaacaaat tacaaaaatt caaaattttc
     6241 gggtttatta cagggacagc agagatccag tttatcgatg aggccctttc gtcttcactc
     6301 gagtttactc cctatcagtg atagagaacg tatgaagagt ttactcccta tcagtgatag
     6361 agaacgtatg cagactttac tccctatcag tgatagagaa cgtataagga gtttactccc
     6421 tatcagtgat agagaacgta tgaccagttt actccctatc agtgatagag aacgtatcta
     6481 cagtttactc cctatcagtg atagagaacg tatatccagt ttactcccta tcagtgatag
     6541 agaacgtatg tcgaggtagg cgtgtacggt gggcgcctat aaaagcagag ctcgtttagt
     6601 gaaccgtcag atcgcctgga gcaattccac aacacttttg tcttatactt acgcgtctgc
     6661 aggatatcaa gcttgcggta ccgcgggccc gggatcgcac catggatgct aagtcactaa
     6721 ctgcctggtc ccggacactg gtgaccttca aggatgtatt tgtggacttc accagggagg
     6781 agtggaagct gctggacact gctcagcaga tcgtgtacag aaatgtgatg ctggagaact
     6841 ataagaacct ggtttccttg ggttatcagc ttactaagcc agatgtgatc ctccggttgg
     6901 agaagggaga agagcccggc ggttccggcg gagggtcgat ggacaagaag tacagcatcg
     6961 gcctggccat cggcaccaac tctgtgggct gggccgtgat caccgacgag tacaaggtgc
     7021 ccagcaagaa attcaaggtg ctgggcaaca ccgaccggca cagcatcaag aagaacctga
     7081 tcggcgccct gctgttcgac agcggagaaa cagccgaggc cacccggctg aagagaaccg
     7141 ccagaagaag atacaccaga cggaagaacc ggatctgcta tctgcaagag atcttcagca
     7201 acgagatggc caaggtggac gacagcttct tccacagact ggaagagtcc ttcctggtgg
     7261 aagaggataa gaagcacgag cggcacccca tcttcggcaa catcgtggac gaggtggcct
     7321 accacgagaa gtaccccacc atctaccacc tgagaaagaa actggtggac agcaccgaca
     7381 aggccgacct gcggctgatc tatctggccc tggcccacat gatcaagttc cggggccact
     7441 tcctgatcga gggcgacctg aaccccgaca acagcgacgt ggacaagctg ttcatccagc
     7501 tggtgcagac ctacaaccag ctgttcgagg aaaaccccat caacgccagc ggcgtggacg
     7561 ccaaggccat cctgtctgcc agactgagca agagcagacg gctggaaaat ctgatcgccc
     7621 agctgcccgg cgagaagaag aatggcctgt tcggcaacct gattgccctg agcctgggcc
     7681 tgacccccaa cttcaagagc aacttcgacc tggccgagga tgccaaactg cagctgagca
     7741 aggacaccta cgacgacgac ctggacaacc tgctggccca gatcggcgac cagtacgccg
     7801 acctgtttct ggccgccaag aacctgtccg acgccatcct gctgagcgac atcctgagag
     7861 tgaacaccga gatcaccaag gcccccctga gcgcctctat gatcaagaga tacgacgagc
     7921 accaccagga cctgaccctg ctgaaagctc tcgtgcggca gcagctgcct gagaagtaca
     7981 aagagatttt cttcgaccag agcaagaacg gctacgccgg ctacatcgat ggcggagcca
     8041 gccaggaaga gttctacaag ttcatcaagc ccatcctgga aaagatggac ggcaccgagg
     8101 aactgctcgt gaagctgaac agagaggacc tgctgcggaa gcagcggacc ttcgacaacg
     8161 gcagcatccc ccaccagatc cacctgggag agctgcacgc cattctgcgg cggcaggaag
     8221 atttttaccc attcctgaag gacaaccggg aaaagatcga gaagatcctg accttccgca
     8281 tcccctacta cgtgggccct ctggccaggg gaaacagcag attcgcctgg atgaccagaa
     8341 agagcgagga aaccatcacc ccctggaact tcgaggaagt ggtggacaag ggcgccagcg
     8401 cccagagctt catcgagcgg atgaccaact tcgataagaa cctgcccaac gagaaggtgc
     8461 tgcccaagca cagcctgctg tacgagtact tcaccgtgta caacgagctg accaaagtga
     8521 aatacgtgac cgagggaatg agaaagcccg ccttcctgag cggcgagcag aaaaaagcca
     8581 tcgtggacct gctgttcaag accaaccgga aagtgaccgt gaagcagctg aaagaggact
     8641 acttcaagaa aatcgagtgc ttcgactccg tggaaatctc cggcgtggaa gatcggttca
     8701 acgcctccct gggcacatac cacgatctgc tgaaaattat caaggacaag gacttcctgg
     8761 acaatgagga aaacgaggac attctggaag atatcgtgct gaccctgaca ctgtttgagg
     8821 acagagagat gatcgaggaa cggctgaaaa cctatgccca cctgttcgac gacaaagtga
     8881 tgaagcagct gaagcggcgg agatacaccg gctggggcag gctgagccgg aagctgatca
     8941 acggcatccg ggacaagcag tccggcaaga caatcctgga tttcctgaag tccgacggct
     9001 tcgccaacag aaacttcatg cagctgatcc acgacgacag cctgaccttt aaagaggaca
     9061 tccagaaagc ccaggtgtcc ggccagggcg atagcctgca cgagcacatt gccaatctgg
     9121 ccggcagccc cgccattaag aagggcatcc tgcagacagt gaaggtggtg gacgagctcg
     9181 tgaaagtgat gggccggcac aagcccgaga acatcgtgat cgaaatggcc agagagaacc
     9241 agaccaccca gaagggacag aagaacagcc gcgagagaat gaagcggatc gaagagggca
     9301 tcaaagagct gggcagccag atcctgaaag aacaccccgt ggaaaacacc cagctgcaga
     9361 acgagaagct gtacctgtac tacctgcaga atgggcggga tatgtacgtg gaccaggaac
     9421 tggacatcaa ccggctgtcc gactacgatg tggacgctat cgtgcctcag agctttctga
     9481 aggacgactc catcgataac aaagtgctga ctcggagcga caagaaccgg ggcaagagcg
     9541 acaacgtgcc ctccgaagag gtcgtgaaga agatgaagaa ctactggcgc cagctgctga
     9601 atgccaagct gattacccag aggaagttcg acaatctgac caaggccgag agaggcggcc
     9661 tgagcgaact ggataaggcc ggcttcatca agagacagct ggtggaaacc cggcagatca
     9721 caaagcacgt ggcacagatc ctggactccc ggatgaacac taagtacgac gagaacgaca
     9781 aactgatccg ggaagtgaaa gtgatcaccc tgaagtccaa gctggtgtcc gatttccgga
     9841 aggatttcca gttttacaaa gtgcgcgaga tcaacaacta ccaccacgcc cacgacgcct
     9901 acctgaacgc cgtcgtggga accgccctga tcaaaaagta ccctaagctg gaaagcgagt
     9961 tcgtgtacgg cgactacaag gtgtacgacg tgcggaagat gatcgccaag agcgagcagg
    10021 aaatcggcaa ggctaccgcc aagtacttct tctacagcaa catcatgaac tttttcaaga
    10081 ccgagattac cctggccaac ggcgagatcc ggaagcggcc tctgatcgag acaaacggcg
    10141 aaacaggcga gatcgtgtgg gataagggcc gggactttgc caccgtgcgg aaagtgctgt
    10201 ctatgcccca agtgaatatc gtgaaaaaga ccgaggtgca gacaggcggc ttcagcaaag
    10261 agtctatcct gcccaagagg aacagcgaca agctgatcgc cagaaagaag gactgggacc
    10321 ctaagaagta cggcggcttc gacagcccca ccgtggccta ttctgtgctg gtggtggcca
    10381 aagtggaaaa gggcaagtcc aagaaactga agagtgtgaa agagctgctg gggatcacca
    10441 tcatggaaag aagcagcttc gagaagaatc ccatcgactt tctggaagcc aagggctaca
    10501 aagaagtgaa aaaggacctg atcatcaagc tgcctaagta ctccctgttc gagctggaaa
    10561 acggccggaa gagaatgctg gcctctgccg gcgaactgca gaagggaaac gaactggccc
    10621 tgccctccaa atatgtgaac ttcctgtacc tggccagcca ctatgagaag ctgaagggct
    10681 cccccgagga taatgagcag aaacagctgt ttgtggaaca gcacaaacac tacctggacg
    10741 agatcatcga gcagatcagc gagttctcca agagagtgat cctggccgac gctaatctgg
    10801 acaaggtgct gagcgcctac aacaagcaca gagacaagcc tatcagagag caggccgaga
    10861 atatcatcca cctgtttacc ctgaccaatc tgggagcccc tgccgccttc aagtactttg
    10921 acaccaccat cgaccggaag aggtacacca gcaccaaaga ggtgctggac gccaccctga
    10981 tccaccagag catcaccggc ctgtacgaga cacggatcga cctgtctcag ctgggaggcg
    11041 acgcctatcc ctatgacgtg cccgattatg ccagcctggg cagcggctcc cccaagaaaa
    11101 aacgcaaggt ggaagatcct aagaaaaagc ggaaagtgga cggcattggt agtgggagca
    11161 acggcagcag cggatcctaa gcggccgctc gataagcttg atatcgaatt ccsccccccc
    11221 cccycccccc cccctaacgt tactggccga agccgcttgg aataaggccg gtgtgcgttt
    11281 gtctatatgt tattttccac catattgccg tcttttggca atgtgagggc ccggaaacct
    11341 ggccctgtct tcttgacgag cattcctagg ggtctttccc ctctcgccaa aggaatgcaa
    11401 ggtctgttga atgtcgtgaa ggaagcagtt cctctggaag cttcttgaag acaaacaacg
    11461 tctgtagcga ccctttgcag gcagcggaac cccccacctg gcgacaggtg cctctgcggc
    11521 caaaagccac gtgtataaga tacacctgca aaggcggcac aaccccagtg ccacgttgtg
    11581 agttggatag ttgtggaaag agtcaaatgg ctctcctcaa gcgtattcaa caaggggctg
    11641 aaggatgccc agaaggtacc ccattgtatg ggatctgatc tggggcctcg gtgcacatgc
    11701 tttacatgtg tttagtcgag gttaaaaaaa cgtctaggcc ccccgaacca cggggacgtg
    11761 gttttccttt gaaaaacacg atgataatat ggccacaacc atggtgagca agggcgagga
    11821 gctgttcacc ggggtggtgc ccatcctggt cgagctggac ggcgacgtaa acggccacaa
    11881 gttcagcgtg tctggcgagg gcgagggcga tgccacctac ggcaagctga ccctgaagtt
    11941 catctgcacc accggcaagc tgcccgtgcc ctggcccacc ctcgtgacca ccctgaccta
    12001 cggcgtgcag tgcttcagcc gctaccccga ccacatgaag cagcacgact tcttcaagtc
    12061 cgccatgccc gaaggctacg tccaggagcg caccatcttc ttcaaggacg acggcaacta
    12121 caagacccgc gccgaggtga agttcgaggg cgacaccctg gtgaaccgca tcgagctgaa
    12181 gggcatcgac ttcaaggagg acggcaacat cctggggcac aagctggagt acaactacaa
    12241 cagccacaac gtctatatca tggccgacaa gcagaagaac ggcatcaagg cgaacttcaa
    12301 gatccgccac aacatcgagg acggcagcgt gcagctcgcc gaccactacc agcagaacac
    12361 ccccatcggc gacggccccg tgctgctgcc cgacaaccac tacctgagca cccagtccgc
    12421 cctgagcaaa gaccccaacg agaagcgcga tcacatggtc ctgctggagt tcgtgaccgc
    12481 cgccgggatc actctcggca tggacgagct gtacaagtaa actagtcctg caggcatgca
    12541 agcttgatat caagcttatc gataatcaac ctctggatta caaaatttgt gaaagattga
    12601 ctggtattct taactatgtt gctcctttta cgctatgtgg atacgctgct ttaatgcctt
    12661 tgtatcatgc tattgcttcc cgtatggctt tcattttctc ctccttgtat aaatcctggt
    12721 tgctgtctct ttatgaggag ttgtggcccg ttgtcaggca acgtggcgtg gtgtgcactg
    12781 tgtttgctga cgcaaccccc actggttggg gcattgccac cacctgtcag ctcctttccg
    12841 ggactttcgc tttccccctc cctattgcca cggcggaact catcgccgcc tgccttgccc
    12901 gctgctggac aggggctcgg ctgttgggca ctgacaattc cgtggtgttg tcggggaaat
    12961 catcgtcctt tccttggctg ctcgcctgtg ttgccacctg gattctgcgc gggacgtcct
    13021 tctgctacgt cccttcggcc ctcaatccag cggaccttcc ttcccgcggc ctgctgccgg
    13081 ctctgcggcc tcttccgcgt cttcgccttc gccctcagac gagtcggatc tccctttggg
    13141 ccgcctcccc gcatcgatac cgtcgacctc gagggaatta attcgagctc ggtaccttta
    13201 agaccaatga cttacaaggc agctgtagat cttagccact ttttaaaaga aaagggggga
    13261 ctggaagggc taattcactc ccaacgaaga caagatctgc tttttgcttg tactgggtct
    13321 ctctggttag accagatctg agcctgggag ctctctggct aactagggaa cccactgctt
    13381 aagcctcaat aaagcttgcc ttgagtgctt caagtagtgt gtgcccgtct gttgtgtgac
    13441 tctggtaact agagatccct cagacccttt tagtcagtgt ggaaaatctc tagcagcatc
    13501 tagaattaat tccgtgtatt ctatagtgtc acctaaatcg tatgtgtatg atacataagg
    13561 ttatgtatta attgtagccg cgttctaacg acaatatgta caagcctaat tgtgtagcat
    13621 ctggcttact gaagcagacc ctatcatctc tctcgtaaac tgccgtcaga gtcggtttgg
    13681 ttggacgaac cttctgagtt tctggtaacg ccgtcccgca cccggaaatg gtcagcgaac
    13741 caatcagcag ggtcatcgct agccagatcc tctacgccgg acgcatcgtg gccggcatca
    13801 ccggcgccac aggtgcggtt gctggcgcct atatcgccga catcaccgat ggggaagatc
    13861 gggctcgcca cttcgggctc atgagcgctt gtttcggcgt gggtatggtg gcaggccccg
    13921 tggccggggg actgttgggc gccatctcct tgcatgcacc attccttgcg gcggcggtgc
    13981 tcaacggcct caacctacta ctgggctgct tcctaatgca ggagtcgcat aagggagagc
    14041 gtcgaatggt gcactctcag tacaatctgc tctgatgccg catagttaag ccagccccga
    14101 cacccgccaa cacccgctga cgcgccctga cgggcttgtc tgctcccggc atccgcttac
    14161 agacaagctg tgaccgtctc cgggagctgc atgtgtcaga ggttttcacc gtcatcaccg
    14221 aaacgcgcga gacgaaaggg cctcgtgata cgcctatttt tataggttaa tgtcatgata
    14281 ataatggttt cttagacgtc aggtggcact tttcggggaa atgtgcgcgg aacccctatt
    14341 tgtttatttt tctaaataca ttcaaatatg tatccgctca tgagacaata accctgataa
    14401 atgcttcaat aatattgaaa aaggaagagt atgagtattc aacatttccg tgtcgccctt
    14461 attccctttt ttgcggcatt ttgccttcct gtttttgctc acccagaaac gctggtgaaa
    14521 gtaaaagatg ctgaagatca gttgggtgca cgagtgggtt acatcgaact ggatctcaac
    14581 agcggtaaga tccttgagag ttttcgcccc gaagaacgtt ttccaatg
//
